Addgene plasmid #68619: pMpGWB228
Purpose: (Empty Backbone) Gateway binary vector designed for transgenic research with Marchantia polymorpha as well as other plants
Depositing lab: Takayuki Kohchi. Depositing organization: Kyoto University, Graduate School of Biostudies. Publication: Development of Gateway Binary Vector Series with Four Different Selection Markers for the Liverwort Marchantia polymorpha. Ishizaki K, Nishihama R, Ueda M, Inoue K, Ishida S, Nishimura Y, Shikanai T, Kohchi T. PLoS One. 2015 Sep 25;10(9):e0138876. doi: 10.1371/journal.pone.0138876. eCollection 2015. PONE-D-15-25288 PubMed 26406247.
Backbone
  Vector backbone: pMpGWB200
  Backbone manufacturer: Kohchi Lab., Kyoto University
  Backbone size (bp): 9021
  Modifications to backbone: CaMV 35S promoter and coding sequence for TagRFP are cloned upstream and downstream of the Gateway cassette, respectively.
  Vector type: Plant Expression
  Promoter: Cauliflower mosaic virus 35S promoter
  Selectable markers: Gentamicin
  Tag / fusion protein: TagRFP (C terminal on insert)
Growth in bacteria
  Bacterial resistance: Chloramphenicol and Spectinomycin, 25 & 50 μg/mL
  Growth temperature: 37°C
  Growth strain: DB3.1
  Copy number: High Copy
Gene/Insert
  Cloning method: Gateway Cloning
Resource information
  A portion of this plasmid was derived from a plasmid made by: The Gateway cassette was provided by Tsuyoshi Nakagawa at Shimane University, Japan.
Terms and licenses: Academic/Nonprofit Terms; Industry Terms: Not Available to Industry
How to cite: pMpGWB228 was a gift from Takayuki Kohchi (Addgene plasmid # 68619 ; http://n2t.net/addgene:68619 ; RRID:Addgene_68619)
