[The description below was written by a language model from this plasmid's Addgene catalogue record and pLannotate feature annotations shown in this document.]
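Description:
pMpGWB228 is an empty Gateway-compatible binary vector for Agrobacterium-mediated plant transformation, built on the pMpGWB200 backbone and designed primarily for the liverwort Marchantia polymorpha, though it is also intended for other plants. The annotated sequence is about 12.3 kb. Outside the T-DNA, the plasmid carries a ColE1/pBR322-type origin with the bom mobilisation region for replication in E. coli. It also carries the pVS1 oriV, RepA and StaA functions, which provide replication and stable maintenance in Agrobacterium. Bacterial selection relies on an aadA spectinomycin/streptomycin resistance gene. The chloramphenicol resistance gene inside the Gateway cassette provides a second marker while the vector remains unrecombined. Because that cassette also encodes the gyrase toxin CcdB, the empty vector has to be maintained in a ccdB-tolerant strain such as DB3.1.

Between the nopaline-type right and left T-DNA borders lie two plant expression units. In the first, a CaMV 35S promoter drives an attR1–CmR–ccdB–attR2 destination cassette, followed by the TagRFP coding sequence and a NOS terminator. An LR reaction with an entry clone replaces the CmR/ccdB segment with the gene of interest, and loss of ccdB counter-selects against unrecombined plasmid. An in-frame insert lacking a stop codon is then expressed constitutively as a C-terminal TagRFP fusion. The second unit, in the opposite orientation near the left border, uses an enhanced 35S promoter and CaMV polyadenylation signal to express a gentamicin acetyltransferase gene, which allows selection of transformed plant tissue. Remnants of lacZα and lac regulatory elements flank the cassette. The vector suits overexpression and red-fluorescent localisation studies, and its gentamicin marker is one of four selection options in the vector series.
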