Features (pLannotate 1.2.2; 30 found; start..end, strand, type, name):
     54..78      -  misc_feature   RB T-DNA repeat: right border repeat from nopaline C58 T-DNA
    144..298     -  CDS            lacZα (fragment): LacZα fragment of β-galactosidase; lacZ fragment
    301..321     -  misc_feature   MCS (fragment): pUC18/19 multiple cloning site
    812..1153    +  promoter       CaMV 35S promoter: strong constitutive promoter from cauliflower mosaic virus
   1179..1303    +  protein_bind   attR1: mutant version of attR; recombination site for the Gateway® LR reaction LR Clonase™
   1340..1370    +  promoter       lac UV5 promoter: E. coli lac promoter with an "up" mutation
   1394..1423    +  promoter       cat promoter (fragment): promoter of the E. coli cat gene encoding chloramphenicol acetyltransferase
   1424..2083    +  CDS            CmR: chloramphenicol acetyltransferase; cat; confers resistance to chloramphenicol
   2262..2420    +  CDS            ccdA (fragment): CCDA_ECO57 - Also known as H, letA. Experimental evidence at protein level: Swiss-Prot protein existence level 1. Antitoxin component of a type II toxin-antitoxin (TA) system which inhibits the post-segregational killing (PSK) of plasmid-free cells, also referred to as a plasmid addiction system. Binds to and blocks the activity of CcdB; will also remove bound CcdB protein from the CcdB-GyrA complex by forming a CcdA-CcdB complex, a process termed rejuvenation. Functions as a transcriptional corepressor for the ccdAB operon, repression also requires CcdB (By similarity). From Escherichia coli
   2425..2730    +  CDS            ccdB: CcdB, a bacterial toxin that poisons DNA gyrase; ccdB; Plasmids containing the ccdB gene cannot be propagated in standard E. coli strains.
   2771..2895    -  protein_bind   attR2: mutant version of attR; recombination site for the Gateway® LR reaction LR Clonase™
   2927..3619    +  CDS            TagRFP: TagRFP is a basic (constitutively fluorescent) red fluorescent protein published in 2007, derived from Entacmaea quadricolor. It has very low acid sensitivity.
   3644..3896    +  terminator     NOS terminator: nopaline synthase terminator and poly(A) signal
   3952..3974    -  protein_bind   lac operator (fragment): The lac repressor binds to the lac operator to inhibit transcription in E. coli. This inhibition can be relieved by adding lactose or isopropyl-β-D-thiogalactopyranoside (IPTG). lac repressor encoded by lacI
   3978..4008    -  promoter       lac promoter: promoter for the E. coli lac operon
   4023..4044    -  protein_bind   CAP binding site: CAP binding activates transcription in the presence of cAMP. E. coli catabolite activator protein
   4129..4301    -  polyA_signal   CaMV poly(A) signal: cauliflower mosaic virus polyadenylation signal
   4358..4887    -  CDS            GmR (fragment): gentamycin acetyltransferase; aacC1; confers resistance to gentamycin
   4954..5630    -  promoter       CaMV 35S promoter (enhanced): cauliflower mosaic virus 35S promoter with a duplicated enhancer region
   5825..5849    -  misc_feature   LB T-DNA repeat: left border repeat from nopaline C58 T-DNA
   6108..6131    +  promoter       Pc promoter (fragment): intI1 (promoter lies within the coding sequence); class 1 integron promoter
   6307..6363    +  CDS            GmR (fragment): gentamycin acetyltransferase; aacC1; confers resistance to gentamycin
   6374..7161    +  CDS            SmR (fragment): aminoglycoside adenylyltransferase (Murphy, 1985); aadA; confers resistance to spectinomycin and streptomycin
   7407..7995    +  rep_origin     ori: high-copy-number ColE1/pMB1/pBR322/pUC origin of replication
   8181..8321    -  misc_feature   bom: basis of mobility region from pBR322
   8423..8462    -  CDS            rop (fragment): Rop protein, which maintains plasmids at low copy number; rop
   8665..8859    -  rep_origin     pVS1 oriV: origin of replication for the Pseudomonas plasmid pVS1 (Heeb et al., 2000)
   8925..9998    -  CDS            pVS1 RepA: replication protein from the Pseudomonas plasmid pVS1 (Heeb et al., 2000)
  10427..11056   -  CDS            pVS1 StaA: stability protein from the Pseudomonas plasmid pVS1 (Heeb et al., 2000)
  11616..12017   -  CDS            Y4CG_SINFN (fragment): Protein inferred from homology: Swiss-Prot protein existence level 3. From Sinorhizobium fredii (strain NBRC 101917 / NGR234).
>Addgene plasmid #68619 | pMpGWB228 | depositor full sequence | sequence record 122174 | pMpGWB228 sequence 12303 bps
TTTCACGCCCTTTTAAATATCCGATTATTCTAATAAACGCTCTTTTCTCTTAGGTTTACCCGCCAATATA
TCCTGTCAAACACTGATAGTTTAAACTGAAGGCGGGAAACGACAATCTGATCCAAGCTCAAGCTGCTCTA
GCATTCGCCATTCAGGCTGCGCAACTGTTGGGAAGGGCGATCGGTGCGGGCCTCTTCGCTATTACGCCAG
CTGGCGAAAGGGGGATGTGCTGCAAGGCGATTAAGTTGGGTAACGCCAGGGTTTTCCCAGTCACGACGTT
GTAAAACGACGGCCAGTGCCAAGCTTGCATGCCTGCAGGTCCCCAGATTAGCCTTTTCAATTTCAGAAAG
AATGCTAACCCACAGATGGTTAGAGAGGCTTACGCAGCAGGTCTCATCAAGACGATCTACCCGAGCAATA
ATCTCCAGGAAATCAAATACCTTCCCAAGAAGGTTAAAGATGCAGTCAAAAGATTCAGGACTAACTGCAT
CAAGAACACAGAGAAAGATATATTTCTCAAGATCAGAAGTACTATTCCAGTATGGACGATTCAAGGCTTG
CTTCACAAACCAAGGCAAGTAATAGAGATTGGAGTCTCTAAAAAGGTAGTTCCCACTGAATCAAAGGCCA
TGGAGTCAAAGATTCAAATAGAGGACCTAACAGAACTCGCCGTAAAGACTGGCGAACAGTTCATACAGAG
TCTCTTACGACTCAATGACAAGAAGAAAATCTTCGTCAACATGGTGGAGCACGACACACTTGTCTACTCC
AAAAATATCAAAGATACAGTCTCAGAAGACCAAAGGGCAATTGAGACTTTTCAACAAAGGGTAATATCCG
GAAACCTCCTCGGATTCCATTGCCCAGCTATCTGTCACTTTATTGTGAAGATAGTGGAAAAGGAAGGTGG
CTCCTACAAATGCCATCATTGCGATAAAGGAAAGGCCATCGTTGAAGATGCCTCTGCCGACAGTGGTCCC
AAAGATGGACCCCCACCCACGAGGAGCATCGTGGAAAAAGAAGACGTTCCAACCACGTCTTCAAAGCAAG
TGGATTGATGTGATATCTCCACTGACGTAAGGGATGACGCACAATCCCACTATCCTTCGCAAGACCCTTC
CTCTATATAAGGAAGTTCATTTCATTTGGAGAGAACACGGGGGACTCTAGAGTTATCAACAAGTTTGTAC
AAAAAAGCTGAACGAGAAACGTAAAATGATATAAATATCAATATATTAAATTAGATTTTGCATAAAAAAC
AGACTACATAATACTGTAAAACACAACATATCCAGTCACTATGGCGGCCCCTCGAGGGGCCGCATTAGGC
ACCCCAGGCTTTACACTTTATGCTTCCGGCTCGTATAATGTGTGGATTTTGAGTTAGGATCCGTCGAGAT
TTTCAGGAGCTAAGGAAGCTAAAATGGAGAAAAAAATCACTGGATATACCACCGTTGATATATCCCAATG
GCATCGTAAAGAACATTTTGAGGCATTTCAGTCAGTTGCTCAATGTACCTATAACCAGACCGTTCAGCTG
GATATTACGGCCTTTTTAAAGACCGTAAAGAAAAATAAGCACAAGTTTTATCCGGCCTTTATTCACATTC
TTGCCCGCCTGATGAATGCTCATCCGGAATTCCGTATGGCAATGAAAGACGGTGAGCTGGTGATATGGGA
TAGTGTTCACCCTTGTTACACCGTTTTCCATGAGCAAACTGAAACGTTTTCATCGCTCTGGAGTGAATAC
CACGACGATTTCCGGCAGTTTCTACACATATATTCGCAAGATGTGGCGTGTTACGGTGAAAACCTGGCCT
ATTTCCCTAAAGGGTTTATTGAGAATATGTTTTTCGTCTCAGCCAATCCCTGGGTGAGTTTCACCAGTTT
TGATTTAAACGTGGCCAATATGGACAACTTCTTCGCCCCCGTTTTCACCATGGGCAAATATTATACGCAA
GGCGACAAGGTGCTGATGCCGCTGGCGATTCAGGTTCATCATGCCGTTTGTGATGGCTTCCATGTCGGCA
GAATGCTTAATGAATTACAACAGTACTGCGATGAGTGGCAGGGCGGGGCGTAAAGATCTGGATCCGGCTT
ACTAAAAGCCAGATAACAGTATGCGTATTTGCGCGCTGATTTTTGCGGTATAAGAATATATACTGATATG
TATACCCGAAGTATGTCAAAAAGAGGTATGCTATGAAGCAGCGTATTACAGTGACAGTTGACAGCGACAG
CTATCAGTTGCTCAAGGCATATATGATGTCAATATCTCCGGTCTGGTAAGCACAACCATGCAGAATGAAG
CCCGTCGTCTGCGTGCCGAACGCTGGAAAGCGGAAAATCAGGAAGGGATGGCTGAGGTCGCCCGGTTTAT
TGAAATGAACGGCTCTTTTGCTGACGAGAACAGGGGCTGGTGAAATGCAGTTTAAGGTTTACACCTATAA
AAGAGAGAGCCGTTATCGTCTGTTTGTGGATGTACAGAGTGATATTATTGACACGCCCGGGCGACGGATG
GTGATCCCCCTGGCCAGTGCACGTCTGCTGTCAGATAAAGTCCCCCGTGAACTTTACCCGGTGGTGCATA
TCGGGGATGAAAGCTGGCGCATGATGACCACCGATATGGCCAGTGTGCCGGTCTCCGTTATCGGGGAAGA
AGTGGCTGATCTCAGCCACCGCGAAAATGACATCAAAAACGCCATTAACCTGATGTTCTGGGGAATATAA
ATGTCAGGCTCCCTTATACACAGCCAGTCTGCAGGTCGACCATAGTGACTGGATATGTTGTGTTTTACAG
TATTATGTAGTCTGTTTTTTATGCAAAATCTAATTTAATATATTGATATTTATATCATTTTACGTTTCTC
GTTCAGCTTTCTTGTACAAAGTGGTTGATAACAGCGCTGGAGGCTCCGGTGGGAGCATGAGCGAGCTGAT
TAAGGAGAACATGCACATGAAGCTGTACATGGAGGGCACCGTGAACAACCACCACTTCAAGTGCACATCC
GAGGGCGAAGGCAAGCCCTACGAGGGCACCCAGACCATGAGAATCAAGGTGGTCGAGGGCGGCCCTCTCC
CCTTCGCCTTCGACATCCTGGCTACCAGCTTCATGTACGGCAGCAGAACCTTCATCAACCACACCCAGGG
CATCCCCGACTTCTTTAAGCAGTCCTTCCCTGAGGGCTTCACATGGGAGAGAGTCACCACATACGAAGAC
GGGGGCGTGCTGACCGCTACCCAGGACACCAGCCTCCAGGACGGCTGCCTCATCTACAACGTCAAGATCA
GAGGGGTGAACTTCCCATCCAACGGCCCTGTGATGCAGAAGAAAACACTCGGCTGGGAGGCCAACACCGA
GATGCTGTACCCCGCTGACGGCGGCCTGGAAGGCAGAAGCGACATGGCCCTGAAGCTCGTGGGCGGGGGC
CACCTGATCTGCAACTTCAAGACCACATACAGATCCAAGAAACCCGCTAAGAACCTCAAGATGCCCGGCG
TCTACTATGTGGACCACAGACTGGAAAGAATCAAGGAGGCCGACAAAGAGACCTACGTCGAGCAGCACGA
GGTGGCTGTGGCCAGATACTGCGACCTCCCTAGCAAACTGGGGCACAAGTGAGCTTAGAGCTCGAATTTC
CCCGATCGTTCAAACATTTGGCAATAAAGTTTCTTAAGATTGAATCCTGTTGCCGGTCTTGCGATGATTA
TCATATAATTTCTGTTGAATTACGTTAAGCATGTAATAATTAACATGTAATGCATGACGTTATTTATGAG
ATGGGTTTTTATGATTAGAGTCCCGCAATTATACATTTAATACGCGATAGAAAACAAAATATAGCGCGCA
AACTAGGATAAATTATCGCGCGCGGTGTCATCTATGTTACTAGATCGGGAATTGGTTCCGGAACCAATTC
GTAATCATGGTCATAGCTGTTTCCTGTGTGAAATTGTTATCCGCTCACAATTCCACACAACATACGAGCC
GGAAGCATAAAGTGTAAAGCCTGGGGTGCCTAATGAGTGAGCTAACTCACATTAGGCTGAATTAGGCGCG
CCTATTTCTGAATTCAACACATTGCGGACGTTTTTAATGTACTGAATTAACGCCGAATTAATTCGGGGGA
TCTGGATTTTAGTACTGGATTTTGGTTTTAGGAATTAGATTTTATTGATAGAAGTATTTTACAAATACAA
ATACATACTAAGGGTTTCTTATATGCTCAACACATGAGCGAAACCCTATAGGAACCCTAATTCCCTTATC
TGGGAACTACTCACACATTATTATGGAGAAACTCGAGCTTGTCGATCGACTCTAGGCCGGGAAGCCGATC
TCGGCTTGAACGAATTGTTAGGTGGCGGTACTTGGGTCGATATCAAAGTGCATCACTTCTTCCCGTATGC
CCAACTTTGTATAGAGAGCCACTGCGGGATCGTCACCGTAATCTGCTTGCACGTAGATCACATAAGCACC
AAGCGCGTTGGCCTCATGCTTGAGGAGATTGATGAGCGCGGTGGCAATGCCCTGCCTCCGGTGCTCGCCG
GAGACTGCGAGATCATAGATATAGATCTCACTACGCGGCTGCTCAAACTTGGGCAGAACGTAAGCCGCGA
GAGCGCCAACAACCGCTTCTTGGTCGAAGGCAGCAAGCGCGATGAATGTCTTACTACGGAGCAAGTTCCC
GAGGTAATCGGAGTCCGGCTGATGTTGGGAGTAGGTGGCTACGTCTCCGAACTCACGACCGAAAAGATCA
AGAGCAGCCCGCATGGATTTGACTTGGTCAGGGCCGAGCCTACATGTGCGAATGATGCCCATACTTGAGC
CACCTAACTTTGTTTTAGGGCGACTGCCCTGCTGCGTAACATCGTTGCTGCTGCGTACCATGGTCGATCG
ACAGATCTGCGAAAGCTCGAGAGAGATAGATTTGTAGAGAGAGACTGGTGATTTCAGCGTGTCCTCTCCA
AATGAAATGAACTTCCTTATATAGAGGAAGGGTCTTGCGAAGGATAGTGGGATTGTGCGTCATCCCTTAC
GTCAGTGGAGATATCACATCAATCCACTTGCTTTGAAGACGTGGTTGGAACGTCTTCTTTTTCCACGATG
CTCCTCGTGGGTGGGGGTCCATCTTTGGGACCACTGTCGGCAGAGGCATCTTGAACGATAGCCTTTCCTT
TATCGCAATGATGGCATTTGTAGGTGCCACCTTCCTTTTCTACTGTCCTTTTGATGAAGTGACAGATAGC
TGGGCAATGGAATCCGAGGAGGTTTCCCGATATTACCCTTTGTTGAAAAGTCTCAATAGCCCTTTGGTCT
TCTGAGACTGTATCTTTGATATTCTTGGAGTAGACGAGAGTGTCGTGCTCCACCATGTTCACATCAATCC
ACTTGCTTTGAAGACGTGGTTGGAACGTCTTCTTTTTCCACGATGCTCCTCGTGGGTGGGGGTCCATCTT
TGGGACCACTGTCGGCAGAGGCATCTTGAACGATAGCCTTTCCTTTATCGCAATGATGGCATTTGTAGGT
GCCACCTTCCTTTTCTACTGTCCTTTTGATGAAGTGACAGATAGCTGGGCAATGGAATCCGAGGAGGTTT
CCCGATATTACCCTTTGTTGAAAAGTCTCAATAGCCCTTTGGTCTTCTGAGACTGTATCTTTGATATTCT
TGGAGTAGACGAGAGTGTCGTGCTCCACCATGTTGGCAAGCTGCTCTAGCCAATACGCAAACCGAATTCA
GAAATAAATTCAGCCTAATTCGGCGTTAATTCAGTACATTAAAAACGTCCGCAATGTGTTATTAAGTTGT
CTAAGCGTCAATTTGTTTACACCACAATATATCCTGCCACCAGCCAGCCAACAGCTCCCCGACCGGCAGC
TCGGCACAAAATCACCACTCGATACAGGCAGCCCATCAGTCCGGGACGGCGTCAGCGGGAGAGCCGTTGT
AAGGCGGCAGACTTTGCTCATGTTACCGATGCTATTCGGAAGAACGGCAACTAAGCTGCCGGGTTTGAAA
CACGGATGATCTCGCGGAGGGTAGCATGTTGATTGTAACGATGACAGAGCGTTGCTGCCTGTGATCAATT
CGGGCACGAACCCAGTGGACATAAGCCTGTTCGGTTCGTAAGCTGTAATGCAAGTAGCGTATGCGCTCAC
GCAACTGGTCCAGAACCTTGACCGAACGCAGCGGTGGTAACGGCGCAGTGGCGGTTTTCATGGCTTGTTA
TGACTGTTTTTTTGGGGTACAGTCTATGCCTCGGGCATCCAAGCAGCAAGCGCGTTACGCCGTGGGTCGA
TGTTTGATGTTATGGAGCAGCAACGATGTTACGCAGCAGGGCAGTCGCCCTAAAACAAAGTTAAACATCA
TGGGGGAAGCGGTGATCGCCGAAGTATCGACTCAACTATCAGAGGTAGTTGGCGTCATCGAGCGCCATCT
CGAACCGACGTTGCTGGCCGTACATTTGTACGGCTCCGCAGTGGATGGCGGCCTGAAGCCACACAGTGAT
ATTGATTTGCTGGTTACGGTGACCGTAAGGCTTGATGAAACAACGCGGCGAGCTTTGATCAACGACCTTT
TGGAAACTTCGGCTTCCCCTGGAGAGAGCGAGATTCTCCGCGCTGTAGAAGTCACCATTGTTGTGCACGA
CGACATCATTCCGTGGCGTTATCCAGCTAAGCGCGAACTGCAATTTGGAGAATGGCAGCGCAATGACATT
CTTGCAGGTATCTTCGAGCCAGCCACGATCGACATTGATCTGGCTATCTTGCTGACAAAAGCAAGAGAAC
ATAGCGTTGCCTTGGTAGGTCCAGCGGCGGAGGAACTCTTTGATCCGGTTCCTGAACAGGATCTATTTGA
GGCGCTAAATGAAACCTTAACGCTATGGAACTCGCCGCCCGACTGGGCTGGCGATGAGCGAAATGTAGTG
CTTACGTTGTCCCGCATTTGGTACAGCGCAGTAACCGGCAAAATCGCGCCGAAGGATGTCGCTGCCGACT
GGGCAATGGAGCGCCTGCCGGCCCAGTATCAGCCCGTCATACTTGAAGCTAGACAGGCTTATCTTGGACA
AGAAGAAGATCGCTTGGCCTCGCGCGCAGATCAGTTGGAAGAATTTGTCCACTACGTGAAAGGCGAGATC
ACCAAGGTAGTCGGCAAATAATGTCTAGCTAGAAATTCGTTCAAGCCGACGCCGCTTCGCGGCGCGGCTT
AACTCAAGCGTTAGATGCACTAAGCACATAATTGCTCACAGCCAAACTATCAGGTCAAGTCTGCTTTTAT
TATTTTTAAGCGTGCATAATAAGCCCTACACAAATTGGGAGATATATCATGCATGACCAAAATCCCTTAA
CGTGAGTTTTCGTTCCACTGAGCGTCAGACCCCGTAGAAAAGATCAAAGGATCTTCTTGAGATCCTTTTT
TTCTGCGCGTAATCTGCTGCTTGCAAACAAAAAAACCACCGCTACCAGCGGTGGTTTGTTTGCCGGATCA
AGAGCTACCAACTCTTTTTCCGAAGGTAACTGGCTTCAGCAGAGCGCAGATACCAAATACTGTCCTTCTA
GTGTAGCCGTAGTTAGGCCACCACTTCAAGAACTCTGTAGCACCGCCTACATACCTCGCTCTGCTAATCC
TGTTACCAGTGGCTGCTGCCAGTGGCGATAAGTCGTGTCTTACCGGGTTGGACTCAAGACGATAGTTACC
GGATAAGGCGCAGCGGTCGGGCTGAACGGGGGGTTCGTGCACACAGCCCAGCTTGGAGCGAACGACCTAC
ACCGAACTGAGATACCTACAGCGTGAGCTATGAGAAAGCGCCACGCTTCCCGAAGGGAGAAAGGCGGACA
GGTATCCGGTAAGCGGCAGGGTCGGAACAGGAGAGCGCACGAGGGAGCTTCCAGGGGGAAACGCCTGGTA
TCTTTATAGTCCTGTCGGGTTTCGCCACCTCTGACTTGAGCGTCGATTTTTGTGATGCTCGTCAGGGGGG
CGGAGCCTATGGAAAAACGCCAGCAACGCGGCCTTTTTACGGTTCCTGGCCTTTTGCTGGCCTTTTGCTC
ACATGTTCTTTCCTGCGTTATCCCCTGATTCTGTGGATAACCGTATTACCGCCTTTGAGTGAGCTGATAC
CGCTCGCCGCAGCCGAACGACCGAGCGCAGCGAGTCAGTGAGCGAGGAAGCGGAAGAGCGCCTGATGCGG
TATTTTCTCCTTACGCATCTGTGCGGTATTTCACACCGCATATGGTGCACTCTCAGTACAATCTGCTCTG
ATGCCGCATAGTTAAGCCAGTATACACTCCGCTATCGCTACGTGACTGGGTCATGGCTGCGCCCCGACAC
CCGCCAACACCCGCTGACGCGCCCTGACGGGCTTGTCTGCTCCCGGCATCCGCTTACAGACAAGCTGTGA
CCGTCTCCGGGAGCTGCATGTGTCAGAGGTTTTCACCGTCATCACCGAAACGCGCGAGGCAGGGTGCCTT
GATGTGGGCGCCGGCGGTCGAGTGGCGACGGCGCGGCTTGTCCGCGCCCTGGTAGATTGCCTGGCCGTAG
GCCAGCCATTTTTGAGCGGCCAGCGGCCGCGATAGGCCGACGCGAAGCGGCGGGGCGTAGGGAGCGCAGC
GACCGAAGGGTAGGCGCTTTTTGCAGCTCTTCGGCTGTGCGCTGGCCAGACAGTTATGCACAGGCCAGGC
GGGTTTTAAGAGTTTTAATAAGTTTTAAAGAGTTTTAGGCGGAAAAATCGCCTTTTTTCTCTTTTATATC
AGTCACTTACATGTGTGACCGGTTCCCAATGTACGGCTTTGGGTTCCCAATGTACGGGTTCCGGTTCCCA
ATGTACGGCTTTGGGTTCCCAATGTACGTGCTATCCACAGGAAAGAGACCTTTTCGACCTTTTTCCCCTG
CTAGGGCAATTTGCCCTAGCATCTGCTCCGTACATTAGGAACCGGCGGATGCTTCGCCCTCGATCAGGTT
GCGGTAGCGCATGACTAGGATCGGGCCAGCCTGCCCCGCCTCCTCCTTCAAATCGTACTCCGGCAGGTCA
TTTGACCCGATCAGCTTGCGCACGGTGAAACAGAACTTCTTGAACTCTCCGGCGCTGCCACTGCGTTCGT
AGATCGTCTTGAACAACCATCTGGCTTCTGCCTTGCCTGCGGCGCGGCGTGCCAGGCGGTAGAGAAAACG
GCCGATGCCGGGATCGATCAAAAAGTAATCGGGGTGAACCGTCAGCACGTCCGGGTTCTTGCCTTCTGTG
ATCTCGCGGTACATCCAATCAGCTAGCTCGATCTCGATGTACTCCGGCCGCCCGGTTTCGCTCTTTACGA
TCTTGTAGCGGCTAATCAAGGCTTCACCCTCGGATACCGTCACCAGGCGGCCGTTCTTGGCCTTCTTCGT
ACGCTGCATGGCAACGTGCGTGGTGTTTAACCGAATGCAGGTTTCTACCAGGTCGTCTTTCTGCTTTCCG
CCATCGGCTCGCCGGCAGAACTTGAGTACGTCCGCAACGTGTGGACGGAACACGCGGCCGGGCTTGTCTC
CCTTCCCTTCCCGGTATCGGTTCATGGATTCGGTTAGATGGGAAACCGCCATCAGTACCAGGTCGTAATC
CCACACACTGGCCATGCCGGCCGGCCCTGCGGAAACCTCTACGTGCCCGTCTGGAAGCTCGTAGCGGATC
ACCTCGCCAGCTCGTCGGTCACGCTTCGACAGACGGAAAACGGCCACGTCCATGATGCTGCGACTATCGC
GGGTGCCCACGTCATAGAGCATCGGAACGAAAAAATCTGGTTGCTCGTCGCCCTTGGGCGGCTTCCTAAT
CGACGGCGCACCGGCTGCCGGCGGTTGCCGGGATTCTTTGCGGATTCGATCAGCGGCCGCTTGCCACGAT
TCACCGGGGCGTGCTTCTGCCTCGATGCGTTGCCGCTGGGCGGCCTGCGCGGCCTTCAACTTCTCCACCA
GGTCATCACCCAGCGCCGCGCCGATTTGTACCGGGCCGGATGGTTTGCGACCGCTCACGCCGATTCCTCG
GGCTTGGGGGTTCCAGTGCCATTGCAGGGCCGGCAGACAACCCAGCCGCTTACGCCTGGCCAACCGCCCG
TTCCTCCACACATGGGGCATTCCACGGCGTCGGTGCCTGGTTGTTCTTGATTTTCCATGCCGCCTCCTTT
AGCCGCTAAAATTCATCTACTCATTTATTCATTTGCTCATTTACTCTGGTAGCTGCGCGATGTATTCAGA
TAGCAGCTCGGTAATGGTCTTGCCTTGGCGTACCGCGTACATCTTCAGCTTGGTGTGATCCTCCGCCGGC
AACTGAAAGTTGACCCGCTTCATGGCTGGCGTGTCTGCCAGGCTGGCCAACGTTGCAGCCTTGCTGCTGC
GTGCGCTCGGACGGCCGGCACTTAGCGTGTTTGTGCTTTTGCTCATTTTCTCTTTACCTCATTAACTCAA
ATGAGTTTTGATTTAATTTCAGCGGCCAGCGCCTGGACCTCGCGGGCAGCGTCGCCCTCGGGTTCTGATT
CAAGAACGGTTGTGCCGGCGGCGGCAGTGCCTGGGTAGCTCACGCGCTGCGTGATACGGGACTCAAGAAT
GGGCAGCTCGTACCCGGCCAGCGCCTCGGCAACCTCACCGCCGATGCGCGTGCCTTTGATCGCCCGCGAC
ACGACAAAGGCCGCTTGTAGCCTTCCATCCGTGACCTCAATGCGCTGCTTAACCAGCTCCACCAGGTCGG
CGGTGGCCCATATGTCGTAAGGGCTTGGCTGCACCGGAATCAGCACGAAGTCGGCTGCCTTGATCGCGGA
CACAGCCAAGTCCGCCGCCTGGGGCGCTCCGTCGATCACTACGAAGTCGCGCCGGCCGATGGCCTTCACG
TCGCGGTCAATCGTCGGGCGGTCGATGCCGACAACGGTTAGCGGTTGATCTTCCCGCACGGCCGCCCAAT
CGCGGGCACTGCCCTGGGGATCGGAATCGACTAACAGAACATCGGCCCCGGCGAGTTGCAGGGCGCGGGC
TAGATGGGTTGCGATGGTCGTCTTGCCTGACCCGCCTTTCTGGTTAAGTACAGCGATAACCTTCATGCGT
TCCCCTTGCGTATTTGTTTATTTACTCATCGCATCATATACGCAGCGACCGCATGACGCAAGCTGTTTTA
CTCAAATACACATCACCTTTTTAGACGGCGGCGCTCGGTTTCTTCAGCGGCCAAGCTGGCCGGCCAGGCC
GCCAGCTTGGCATCAGACAAACCGGCCAGGATTTCATGCAGCCGCACGGTTGAGACGTGCGCGGGCGGCT
CGAACACGTACCCGGCCGCGATCATCTCCGCCTCGATCTCTTCGGTAATGAAAAACGGTTCGTCCTGGCC
GTCCTGGTGCGGTTTCATGCTTGTTCCTCTTGGCGTTCATTCTCGGCGGCCGCCAGGGCGTCGGCCTCGG
TCAATGCGTCCTCACGGAAGGCACCGCGCCGCCTGGCCTCGGTGGGCGTCACTTCCTCGCTGCGCTCAAG
TGCGCGGTACAGGGTCGAGCGATGCACGCCAAGCAGTGCAGCCGCCTCTTTCACGGTGCGGCCTTCCTGG
TCGATCAGCTCGCGGGCGTGCGCGATCTGTGCCGGGGTGAGGGTAGGGCGGGGGCCAAACTTCACGCCTC
GGGCCTTGGCGGCCTCGCGCCCGCTCCGGGTGCGGTCGATGATTAGGGAACGCTCGAACTCGGCAATGCC
GGCGAACACGGTCAACACCATGCGGCCGGCCGGCGTGGTGGTGTCGGCCCACGGCTCTGCCAGGCTACGC
AGGCCCGCGCCGGCCTCCTGGATGCGCTCGGCAATGTCCAGTAGGTCGCGGGTGCTGCGGGCCAGGCGGT
CTAGCCTGGTCACTGTCACAACGTCGCCAGGGCGTAGGTGGTCAAGCATCCTGGCCAGCTCCGGGCGGTC
GCGCCTGGTGCCGGTGATCTTCTCGGAAAACAGCTTGGTGCAGCCGGCCGCGTGCAGTTCGGCCCGTTGG
TTGGTCAAGTCCTGGTCGTCGGTGCTGACGCGGGCATAGCCCAGCAGGCCAGCGGCGGCGCTCTTGTTCA
TGGCGTAATGTCTCCGGTTCTAGTCGCAAGTATTCTACTTTATGCGACTAAAACACGCGACAAGAAAACG
CCAGGAAAAGGGCAGGGCGGCAGCCTGTCGCGTAACTTAGGACTTGTGCGACATGTCGTTTTCAGAAGAC
GGCTGCACTGAACGTCAGAAGCCGACTGCACTATAGCAGCGGAGGGGTTGGATCAAAGTACTTTGATCCC
GAGGGGAACCCTGTGGTTGGCATGCACATACAAATGGACGAACGGATAAACCT
