>Addgene plasmid #68619 | pMpGWB228 | addgene partial sequence | sequence record 128843 | CAT-R 5'-GCAACTGACTGAAATGCCTC-3'
TTTTTTTCTCCATTTTAGCTTCCTTAGCTCCTGAAAACTCGACGGATCCTAACTCAAAATCCACACATTA
TACGAGCCGGAAGCATAAAGTGTAAAGCCTGGGGTGCCTAATGCGGCCCCTCGAGGGGCCGCCATAGTGA
CTGGATATGTTGTGTTTTACAGTATTATGTAGTCTGTTTTTTATGCAAAATCTAATTTAATATATTGATA
TTTATATCATTTTACGTTTCTCGTTCAGCTTTTTTGTACA
