>Addgene plasmid #68619 | pMpGWB228 | addgene partial sequence | sequence record 128845 | ccdB-Fwd 5'-GCATGATGACCACCGATATG-3'
GGGGAATATAAATGTCAGGCTCCCTTATACACAGCCAGTCTGCAGGTCGACCATAGTGACTGGATATGTT
GTGTTTTACAGTATTATGTAGTCTGTTTTTTATGCAAAATCTAATTTAATATATTGATATTTATATCATT
TTACGTTTCTCGTTCAGCTTTCTTGTACAAAGTGGTTGATAACAGCGCTGGAGGCTCCGGTGGGAGCATG
AGCGAGCTGATTAAGGAGAACATGCACATGAAGCTGTACATGGAGGGCACCGTGAACAACCACCACTTCA
AGTGCACATCCGA
